Addgene plasmid #133032: pCS2FA CO Tol2 TPase
Purpose: Expression vector for production of codon optimized Tol2 transposase
Depositing lab: Charles Nathan Hancock. Depositing organization: University of South Carolina Aiken. Publication: Codon optimized Tol2 transposase results in increased transient expression of a crystallin-GFP transgene in zebrafish. Mackey AS, Redd PS, DeLaurier A, Hancock CN. MicroPubl Biol. 2020 Jun 11;2020:10.17912/micropub.biology.000268. doi: 10.17912/micropub.biology.000268. PubMed 32626847.
Backbone
  Vector backbone: pCS2+
  Total vector size (bp): 6034
  Vector type: In Vitro Expression
Growth in bacteria
  Bacterial resistance: Ampicillin, 100 μg/mL
  Growth temperature: 37°C
  Growth strain: DH5alpha
  Copy number: High Copy
Gene/Insert
  Gene/Insert name: Codon optimized Tol2 Transposase
  Species: D. rerio (zebrafish)
  Insert size (bp): 1947
  Mutation: Codon Optimized
  GenBank ID: XP_023805738
  Cloning method: Restriction Enzyme; 5′ cloning site BamHI (not destroyed); 3′ cloning site XbaI (not destroyed)
  Sequencing primers: 5′ SP6; 3′ T3
Terms and licenses: Academic/Nonprofit Terms; Industry Terms: Not Available to Industry
How to cite: pCS2FA CO Tol2 TPase was a gift from Charles Nathan Hancock (Addgene plasmid # 133032 ; http://n2t.net/addgene:133032 ; RRID:Addgene_133032)
