[The description below was written by a language model from this plasmid's Addgene catalogue record and pLannotate feature annotations shown in this document.]
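Description:
pCS2FA CO Tol2 TPase is a roughly 6 kb expression plasmid built on the pCS2+ backbone and catalogued as an in vitro expression vector for producing a codon-optimized Tol2 transposase. It is maintained in E. coli as a high-copy plasmid through a ColE1/pUC-type origin and selected with ampicillin via the β-lactamase gene and its native promoter. An f1 origin is also present, along with remnants of cloning-vector sequence (lac promoter/operator, CAP site, and lacI and lacZα fragments) that have no evident role in the payload.

The insert is a 1,947 bp codon-optimized Tol2 transposase coding sequence, listed with zebrafish as the species and cloned between BamHI and XbaI sites that remain intact. The automated feature table does not annotate the transposase itself, but the unannotated interval between the SP6 promoter and the SV40 poly(A) signal matches the expected position and size of the insert. Upstream lie the simian CMV IE94 enhancer/promoter and an SP6 promoter in tandem. The CMV element can drive transcription in vertebrate cells, while SP6 allows synthesis of sense mRNA in vitro, and the downstream SV40 polyadenylation signal becomes part of the transcript. T7 (fragment) and T3 promoters sit on the opposite strand downstream of the insert.

The plasmid supplies transposase for Tol2-mediated transgenesis, in which the enzyme is provided alongside a donor carrying a Tol2-flanked transgene. The associated publication reports that the codon-optimized version increased transient expression of a crystallin-GFP transgene in zebrafish.
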