Features (pLannotate 1.2.2; 14 found; start..end, strand, type, name):
     54..1031    +  promoter       CMV IE94 promoter: enhancer/promoter region of simian cytomegalovirus major immediate early transcription unit IE94
   1066..1084    +  promoter       SP6 promoter: promoter for bacteriophage SP6 RNA polymerase
   3092..3109    -  promoter       T7 promoter (fragment): promoter for bacteriophage T7 RNA polymerase
   3114..3248    -  polyA_signal   SV40 poly(A) signal: SV40 polyadenylation signal
   3361..3379    -  promoter       T3 promoter: promoter for bacteriophage T3 RNA polymerase
   3424..3440    -  protein_bind   lac operator: The lac repressor binds to the lac operator to inhibit transcription in E. coli. This inhibition can be relieved by adding lactose or isopropyl-β-D-thiogalactopyranoside (IPTG). lac repressor encoded by lacI
   3448..3478    -  promoter       lac promoter: promoter for the E. coli lac operon
   3493..3514    -  protein_bind   CAP binding site: CAP binding activates transcription in the presence of cAMP. E. coli catabolite activator protein
   3527..3619    -  CDS            lacI (fragment): lac repressor; lacI; The lac repressor binds to the lac operator to inhibit transcription in E. coli. This inhibition can be relieved by adding lactose or isopropyl-β-D-thiogalactopyranoside (IPTG).
   3802..4390    -  rep_origin     ori: high-copy-number ColE1/pMB1/pBR322/pUC origin of replication
   4561..5421    -  CDS            AmpR: β-lactamase; bla; confers resistance to ampicillin, carbenicillin, and related antibiotics
   5422..5526    -  promoter       AmpR promoter: bla
   5579..6007    -  rep_origin     f1 ori (sequence partly withheld): f1 bacteriophage origin of replication; arrow indicates direction of (+) strand synthesis
   6012..47      -  CDS            lacZα (fragment) (across the origin): LacZα fragment of β-galactosidase; lacZ fragment
>Addgene plasmid #133032 | pCS2FA CO Tol2 TPase | addgene full sequence | sequence record 258340 | Addgene NGS Result
ACTGTTGGGAAGGGCGATCGGTGCGGGCCTCTTCGCTATTACGCCAGTCGACCGCCAATTCAATATGGCG
TATATGGACTCATGCCAATTCAATATGGTGGATCTGGACCTGTGCCAATTCAATATGGCGTATATGGACT
CGTGCCAATTCAATATGGTGGATCTGGACCCCAGCCAATTCAATATGGCGGACTTGGCACCATGCCAATT
CAATATGGCGGACCTGGCACTGTGCCAACTGGGGAGGGGTCTACTTGGCACGGTGCCAAGTTTGAGGAGG
GGTCTTGGCCCTGTGCCAAGTCCGCCATATTGAATTGGCATGGTGCCAATAATGGCGGCCATATTGGCTA
TATGCCAGGATCAATATATAGGCAATATCCAATATGGCCCTATGCCAATATGGCTATTGGCCAGGTTCAA
TACTATGTATTGGCCCTATGCCATATAGTATTCCATATATGGGTTTTCCTATTGACGTAGATAGCCCCTC
CCAATGGGCGGTCCCATATACCATATATGGGGCTTCCTAATACCGCCCATAGCCACTCCCCCATTGACGT
CAATGGTCTCTATATATGGTCTTTCCTATTGACGTCATATGGGCGGTCCTATTGACGTATATGGCGCCTC
CCCCATTGACGTCAATTACGGTAAATGGCCCGCCTGGCTCAATGCCCATTGACGTCAATAGGACCACCCA
CCATTGACGTCAATGGGATGGCTCATTGCCCATTCATATCCGTTCTCACGCCCCCTATTGACGTCAATGA
CGGTAAATGGCCCACTTGGCAGTACATCAATATCTATTAATAGTAACTTGGCAAGTACATTACTATTGGA
AGTACGCCAGGGTACATTGGCAGTACTCCCATTGACGTCAATGGCGGTAAATGGCCCGCGATGGCTGCCA
AGTACATCCCCATTGACGTCAATGGGGAGGGGCAATGACGCAAATGGGCGTTCCATTGACGTAAATGGGC
GGTAGGCGTGCCTAATGGGAGGTCTATATAAGCAATGCTCGTTTAGGGAACCGCCATTCTGCCTGGGGAC
GTCGGAGCAAGCTTGATTTAGGTGACACTATAGAATACAAGCTACTTGTTCTTTTTGCAGGATCCGGCCG
GCCACCATGGAAGAGGTATGTGACAGTAGTGCGGCGGCTTCTTCTACTGTTCAAAACCAACCTCAGGATC
AGGAACATCCCTGGCCATATCTTCGAGAATTCTTTTCCCTGTCTGGCGTTAATAAGGATAGCTTTAAGAT
GAAGTGCGTGTTGTGCCTTCCGTTGAACAAGGAAATATCCGCATTCAAGTCTTCTCCTAGTAATCTCCGA
AAGCACATAGAGAGGATGCACCCAAATTATCTGAAGAATTATTCAAAATTGACAGCACAGAAGAGGAAAA
TAGGAACTAGCACTCATGCAAGCAGTTCAAAACAACTTAAGGTCGATTCTGTGTTTCCAGTAAAGCATGT
TAGTCCAGTCACAGTAAACAAAGCAATCCTTCGATACATAATTCAAGGTCTGCATCCATTCTCAACGGTG
GATCTTCCCAGCTTCAAGGAACTTATTTCCACGCTGCAGCCCGGCATTTCAGTAATCACCAGGCCAACAT
TGCGGTCCAAGATCGCCGAGGCTGCGCTGATTATGAAACAGAAGGTTACTGCCGCGATGTCAGAAGTCGA
GTGGATAGCTACTACTACCGACTGCTGGACTGCAAGGCGAAAAAGTTTCATTGGCGTGACAGCACACTGG
ATCAATCCTGGTAGCCTCGAGAGGCACTCCGCTGCCCTGGCTTGTAAACGCCTTATGGGGAGTCATACTT
TTGAAGTCCTTGCATCTGCAATGAATGATATCCACAGTGAGTATGAGATTCGTGACAAGGTTGTTTGTAC
TACAACAGATTCAGGTAGCAACTTTATGAAAGCTTTCCGTGTATTCGGAGTTGAGAACAATGATATCGAA
ACAGAAGCCAGAAGGTGCGAGAGTGACGACACGGACTCCGAAGGGTGTGGTGAGGGTTCCGATGGCGTTG
AATTTCAGGACGCGTCTAGGGTTCTTGACCAAGATGACGGCTTTGAATTTCAGTTGCCGAAACATCAGAA
ATGTGCGTGCCATCTGCTCAATCTTGTAAGTTCAGTCGACGCCCAGAAAGCTCTTTCTAACGAACACTAT
AAGAAACTCTATAGAAGCGTCTTCGGGAAGTGTCAAGCGCTCTGGAACAAGTCCAGCCGTTCTGCACTTG
CGGCAGAGGCTGTAGAATCCGAAAGTCGCCTGCAACTGTTGCGACCCAATCAAACGCGATGGAACTCAAC
CTTCATGGCCGTGGACCGGATTCTCCAGATCTGCAAGGAAGCGGGCGAGGGTGCCCTCCGCAATATTTGT
ACTTCTTTGGAGGTACCAATGTTTAATCCGGCAGAAATGCTTTTCTTGACGGAATGGGCCAATACAATGC
GTCCGGTGGCAAAGGTTCTTGACATTCTGCAGGCGGAAACAAATACTCAACTCGGTTGGCTGCTGCCGAG
CGTACACCAACTCTCCCTGAAGCTCCAGCGTCTCCATCATAGTTTGCGGTACTGCGACCCGCTGGTAGAT
GCGCTCCAGCAAGGGATTCAGACTCGCTTTAAACATATGTTCGAAGATCCAGAGATAATCGCTGCGGCGA
TACTGCTTCCCAAATTCAGAACAAGCTGGACTAATGACGAGACCATCATCAAGCGGGGGATGGATTACAT
ACGGGTACACCTTGAACCACTCGACCATAAGAAAGAACTGGCAAACTCTTCTTCCGATGATGAGGACTTC
TTCGCTTCACTTAAACCAACGACGCATGAAGCGTCAAAGGAGCTCGACGGTTATCTCGCGTGCGTTTCAG
ACACCAGAGAATCCCTCTTGACCTTTCCCGCGATATGCAGCTTGTCCATAAAGACCAATACGCCACTGCC
TGCTAGCGCTGCCTGTGAACGTCTCTTTTCCACTGCCGGGTTGCTCTTTAGCCCAAAGAGAGCCAGGCTT
GACACGAACAACTTTGAGAACCAACTTCTCTTGAAGCTCAACCTTAGGTTTTACAACTTCGAGTAGGGCG
CGCCTCTAGAACTATAGTGAGTCGTATTACGTAGATCCAGACATGATAAGATACATTGATGAGTTTGGAC
AAACCACAACTAGAATGCAGTGAAAAAAATGCTTTATTTGTGAAATTTGTGATGCTATTGCTTTATTTGT
AACCATTATAAGCTGCAATAAACAAGTTAACAACAACAATTGCATTCATTTTATGTTTCAGGTTCAGGGG
GAGGTGTGGGAGGTTTTTTAATTCGCGGCCGCGGCGCCAATGCATTGGGCCCGGTACCCAGCTTTTGTTC
CCTTTAGTGAGGGTTAATTGCGCGCTTGGCGTAATCATGGTCATAGCTGTTTCCTGTGTGAAATTGTTAT
CCGCTCACAATTCCACACAACATACGAGCCGGGAGCATAAAGTGTAAAGCCTGGGGTGCCTAATGAGTGA
GCTAACTCACATTAATTGCGTTGCGCTCACTGCCCGCTTTCCAGTCGGGAAACCTGTCGTGCCAGCTGCA
TTAATGAATCGGCCAACGCGCGGGGAGAGGCGGTTTGCGTATTGGGCGCTCTTCCGCTTCCTCGCTCACT
GACTCGCTGCGCTCGGTCGTTCGGCTGCGGCGAGCGGTATCAGCTCACTCAAAGGCGGTAATACGGTTAT
CCACAGAATCAGGGGATAACGCAGGAAAGAACATGTGAGCAAAAGGCCAGCAAAAGGCCAGGAACCGTAA
AAAGGCCGCGTTGCTGGCGTTTTTCCATAGGCTCCGCCCCCCTGACGAGCATCACAAAAATCGACGCTCA
AGTCAGAGGTGGCGAAACCCGACAGGACTATAAAGATACCAGGCGTTTCCCCCTGGAAGCTCCCTCGTGC
GCTCTCCTGTTCCGACCCTGCCGCTTACCGGATACCTGTCCGCCTTTCTCCCTTCGGGAAGCGTGGCGCT
TTCTCATAGCTCACGCTGTAGGTATCTCAGTTCGGTGTAGGTCGTTCGCTCCAAGCTGGGCTGTGTGCAC
GAACCCCCCGTTCAGCCCGACCGCTGCGCCTTATCCGGTAACTATCGTCTTGAGTCCAACCCGGTAAGAC
ACGACTTATCGCCACTGGCAGCAGCCACTGGTAACAGGATTAGCAGAGCGAGGTATGTAGGCGGTGCTAC
AGAGTTCTTGAAGTGGTGGCCTAACTACGGCTACACTAGAAGAACAGTATTTGGTATCTGCGCTCTGCTG
AAGCCAGTTACCTTCGGAAAAAGAGTTGGTAGCTCTTGATCCGGCAAACAAACCACCGCTGGTAGCGGTG
GTTTTTTTGTTTGCAAGCAGCAGATTACGCGCAGAAAAAAAGGATCTCAAGAAGATCCTTTGATCTTTTC
TACGGGGTCTGACGCTCAGTGGAACGAAAACTCACGTTAAGGGATTTTGGTCATGAGATTATCAAAAAGG
ATCTTCACCTAGATCCTTTTAAATTAAAAATGAAGTTTTAAATCAATCTAAAGTATATATGAGTAAACTT
GGTCTGACAGTTACCAATGCTTAATCAGTGAGGCACCTATCTCAGCGATCTGTCTATTTCGTTCATCCAT
AGTTGCCTGACTCCCCGTCGTGTAGATAACTACGATACGGGAGGGCTTACCATCTGGCCCCAGTGCTGCA
ATGATACCGCGAGACCCACGCTCACCGGCTCCAGATTTATCAGCAATAAACCAGCCAGCCGGAAGGGCCG
AGCGCAGAAGTGGTCCTGCAACTTTATCCGCCTCCATCCAGTCTATTAATTGTTGCCGGGAAGCTAGAGT
AAGTAGTTCGCCAGTTAATAGTTTGCGCAACGTTGTTGCCATTGCTACAGGCATCGTGGTGTCACGCTCG
TCGTTTGGTATGGCTTCATTCAGCTCCGGTTCCCAACGATCAAGGCGAGTTACATGATCCCCCATGTTGT
GCAAAAAAGCGGTTAGCTCCTTCGGTCCTCCGATCGTTGTCAGAAGTAAGTTGGCCGCAGTGTTATCACT
CATGGTTATGGCAGCACTGCATAATTCTCTTACTGTCATGCCATCCGTAAGATGCTTTTCTGTGACTGGT
GAGTACTCAACCAAGTCATTCTGAGAATAGTGTATGCGGCGACCGAGTTGCTCTTGCCCGGCGTCAATAC
GGGATAATACCGCGCCACATAGCAGAACTTTAAAAGTGCTCATCATTGGAAAACGTTCTTCGGGGCGAAA
ACTCTCAAGGATCTTACCGCTGTTGAGATCCAGTTCGATGTAACCCACTCGTGCACCCAACTGATCTTCA
GCATCTTTTACTTTCACCAGCGTTTCTGGGTGAGCAAAAACAGGAAGGCAAAATGCCGCAAAAAAGGGAA
TAAGGGCGACACGGAAATGTTGAATACTCATACTCTTCCTTTTTCAATATTATTGAAGCATTTATCAGGG
TTATTGTCTCATGAGCGGATACATATTTGAATGTATTTAGAAAAATAAACAAATAGGGGTTCCGCGCACA
TTTCCCCGAAAAGTGCCACCTAAATTGTAAGCGTTAATATTTTGTTAAAATTCGCGTTAAATTTTTGTTA
AATCAGCTCATTTTTTAACCAATAGGCCGAAATCGGCAAAATCCCTTATAAATCAAAAGAATAGACCGAG
ATAGGGT
[37 nt withheld, positions 5678-5714]
AAAGAACGTGGACTCCAACGTCAAAGG
[49 nt withheld, positions 5742-5790]
T
[91 nt withheld, positions 5792-5882]
G
[124 nt withheld, positions 5884-6007]
CCCATTCGCCATTCAGGCTGCGCA
